Addgene plasmid #245989: pBOB-Adcy3-3xFlag
Purpose: Express 3xFlag C-terminal tagged wild-type mouse ADCY3 transiently via transfection or stably via lentivirus-mediated infection in mammalian cells.
Depositing lab: Zhao Zhang. Depositing organization: University of Texas Southwestern Medical Center. Publication: GPR45 modulates Galpha(s) at primary cilia of the paraventricular hypothalamus to control food intake. Xun Y, Jiang Y, Xu B, Tang M, Ludwig S, Nakamura K, Mukhopadhyay S, Liu C, Beutler B, Zhang Z. Science. 2025 Jun 5;388(6751):eadp3989. doi: 10.1126/science.adp3989. Epub 2025 Jun 5. PubMed 40472089.
Backbone
  Vector backbone: pBOB
  Vector type: Mammalian Expression, Lentiviral
Growth in bacteria
  Bacterial resistance: Ampicillin, 100 μg/mL
  Growth temperature: 37°C
  Growth strain: NEB Stable
  Copy number: High Copy
Gene/Insert
  Gene/Insert name: Adcy3
  Species: M. musculus (mouse)
  Insert size (bp): 3435
  GenBank ID: NM_138305
  Entrez Gene: Adcy3 (a.k.a. AC3, ACIII, mKIAA0511)
  Tag / fusion protein: 3xFlag (C terminal on insert)
  Cloning method: Restriction Enzyme; 5′ cloning site BamHI (not destroyed); 3′ cloning site XhoI (not destroyed)
  Sequencing primers: 5′ AGCTCGTTTAGTGAACCGTCAGATCG; 3′ TACTCACCCCAACAGCTGGC
Terms and licenses: Academic/Nonprofit Terms; Industry Terms: Not Available to Industry
How to cite: pBOB-Adcy3-3xFlag was a gift from Zhao Zhang (Addgene plasmid # 245989 ; http://n2t.net/addgene:245989 ; RRID:Addgene_245989)
