[The description below was written by a language model from this plasmid's Addgene catalogue record and pLannotate feature annotations shown in this document.]
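Description:
pBOB-Adcy3-3xFlag is a 12.3 kb HIV-1-based lentiviral transfer plasmid built on the pBOB backbone for expressing mouse adenylyl cyclase 3 (Adcy3) in mammalian cells. It is propagated in E. coli through a high-copy ColE1/pUC-type origin with ampicillin resistance (AmpR). An f1 origin is also present. Outside the viral region, the backbone carries an SV40/EM7-driven BleoR cassette with an SV40 poly(A) signal, which could in principle allow Zeocin selection of transfected cells. Because it lies downstream of the 3' LTR, it would not be carried into the packaged viral genome, and no selectable marker or reporter is annotated within the provirus.

The viral genome is transcribed from a CMV enhancer/promoter fused to a truncated 5' LTR, an arrangement typical of Tat-independent vectors. It is followed by the Ψ packaging signal with a gag fragment, the Rev response element for nuclear export of the unspliced genomic RNA, and the cPPT/CTS, which aids nuclear import of the reverse-transcribed genome. An internal CMV enhancer/promoter drives the 3,435 bp wild-type Adcy3 coding sequence, cloned between BamHI and XhoI and fused at its C terminus to a 3xFLAG epitope for detection or immunoprecipitation. Downstream, the annotation shows a chimeric intron, a WPRE that enhances transcript expression, the 3' LTR region and a bGH poly(A) signal.

According to the record, the plasmid is used to express tagged ADCY3, a G-protein-responsive enzyme that synthesises cAMP, either transiently by transfection or stably by lentiviral infection. The associated study concerns Gαs signalling at primary cilia of hypothalamic neurons in the control of food intake.
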