Features (pLannotate 1.2.2; 34 found; start..end, strand, type, name):
     28..80      -  misc_feature   bom (fragment): basis of mobility region from pBR322
    235..614     +  enhancer       CMV enhancer: human cytomegalovirus immediate early enhancer
    615..814     +  promoter       CMV promoter: human cytomegalovirus (CMV) immediate early promoter
    832..1012    +  LTR            5' LTR (truncated): truncated 5' long terminal repeat (LTR) from HIV-1
   1059..1184    +  misc_feature   HIV-1 Ψ: packaging signal of human immunodeficiency virus type 1
   1168..1531    +  CDS            HIV-1 gag (fragment): gag protein from human immunodeficiency virus 1; gag
   1677..1910    +  misc_feature   RRE: The Rev response element (RRE) of HIV-1 allows for Rev-dependent mRNA export from the nucleus to the cytoplasm.
   2287..2387    +  CDS            Rev (fragment): human immunodeficiency virus 1 (HIV-1) Rev protein; rev; enhances nuclear export of unspliced and incompletely spliced viral mRNAs
   2391..2507    +  misc_feature   cPPT/CTS: central polypurine tract and central termination sequence of HIV-1
   2530..2833    +  enhancer       CMV enhancer: human cytomegalovirus immediate early enhancer
   2834..3037    +  promoter       CMV promoter: human cytomegalovirus (CMV) immediate early promoter
   3151..6585    +  CDS            Adcy3: ADCY3_MOUSE - Experimental evidence at protein level: Swiss-Prot protein existence level 1. Catalyzes the formation of the signaling molecule cAMP in response to G-protein signaling (PubMed:9768837, PubMed:11055432, PubMed:25329148). Participates in signaling cascades triggered by odorant receptors via its function in cAMP biosynthesis (PubMed:9768837, PubMed:11055432). Required for the perception of odorants (PubMed:11055432). Required for normal sperm motility and normal male fertility (PubMed:15705663). Plays a role in regulating insulin levels and body fat accumulation in response to a hig
   6592..6657    +  CDS            3xFLAG: three tandem FLAG® epitope tags, followed by an enterokinase cleavage site
   6749..6978    +  intron         chimeric intron: chimera between introns from adenovirus and immunoglobulin heavy chain genes
   7042..7152    +  CDS            nef (fragment): NEF_HV1Z2 - Experimental evidence at protein level: Swiss-Prot protein existence level 1. Extracellular Nef protein targets CD4(+) T-lymphocytes for apoptosis by interacting with CXCR4 surface receptors. From Human immunodeficiency virus type 1 group M subtype D (isolate Z2/CDC-Z34) (HIV-1).
   7155..7743    +  misc_feature   WPRE: woodchuck hepatitis virus posttranscriptional regulatory element
   7760..7828    +  CDS            nef (fragment): NEF_HV1Z2 - Experimental evidence at protein level: Swiss-Prot protein existence level 1. Extracellular Nef protein targets CD4(+) T-lymphocytes for apoptosis by interacting with CXCR4 surface receptors. From Human immunodeficiency virus type 1 group M subtype D (isolate Z2/CDC-Z34) (HIV-1).
   7830..8142    +  LTR            5' LTR (fragment): 5' long terminal repeat (LTR) from HIV-1
   8150..8330    +  LTR            5' LTR (truncated): truncated 5' long terminal repeat (LTR) from HIV-1
   8362..8586    +  polyA_signal   bGH poly(A) signal: bovine growth hormone polyadenylation signal
   8590..8611    +  promoter       SV40 promoter (fragment): SV40 enhancer and early promoter
   8632..9060    +  rep_origin     f1 ori (sequence partly withheld): f1 bacteriophage origin of replication; arrow indicates direction of (+) strand synthesis
   9074..9403    +  promoter       SV40 promoter: SV40 enhancer and early promoter
   9451..9498    +  promoter       EM7 promoter: synthetic bacterial promoter&nbsp
   9517..9891    +  CDS            BleoR: antibiotic-binding protein; Sh ble from Streptoalloteichus hindustanus; confers resistance to bleomycin, phleomycin, and Zeocin™
   9901..10026   +  CDS            ble (fragment): BLE_KLEPN - Experimental evidence at protein level: Swiss-Prot protein existence level 1. Binding protein with a strong affinity to the bleomycin family of antibiotics. Binds to CL990; an antimitotic-antibiotic compound. From Klebsiella pneumoniae.
  10021..10142   +  polyA_signal   SV40 poly(A) signal: SV40 polyadenylation signal
  10213..10235   -  protein_bind   lac operator (fragment): The lac repressor binds to the lac operator to inhibit transcription in E. coli. This inhibition can be relieved by adding lactose or isopropyl-β-D-thiogalactopyranoside (IPTG). lac repressor encoded by lacI
  10239..10269   -  promoter       lac promoter: promoter for the E. coli lac operon
  10284..10305   -  protein_bind   CAP binding site: CAP binding activates transcription in the presence of cAMP. E. coli catabolite activator protein
  10318..10410   -  CDS            lacI (fragment): lac repressor; lacI; The lac repressor binds to the lac operator to inhibit transcription in E. coli. This inhibition can be relieved by adding lactose or isopropyl-β-D-thiogalactopyranoside (IPTG).
  10593..11181   -  rep_origin     ori: high-copy-number ColE1/pMB1/pBR322/pUC origin of replication
  11352..12212   -  CDS            AmpR: β-lactamase; bla; confers resistance to ampicillin, carbenicillin, and related antibiotics
  12213..12317   -  promoter       AmpR promoter: bla
>Addgene plasmid #245989 | pBOB-Adcy3-3xFlag | addgene full sequence | sequence record 488686 | Addgene NGS Result
GACGGATCGGGAGATCTCCCGATCCCCTATGGTGCACTCTCAGTACAATCTGCTCTGATGCCGCATAGTT
AAGCCAGTATCTGCTCCCTGCTTGTGTGTTGGAGGTCGCTGAGTAGTGCGCGAGCAAAATTTAAGCTACA
ACAAGGCAAGGCTTGACCGACAATTGCATGAAGAATCTGCTTAGGGTTAGGCGTTTTGCGCTGCTTCGCG
ATGTACGGGCCAGATATACGCGTTGACATTGATTATTGACTAGTTATTAATAGTAATCAATTACGGGGTC
ATTAGTTCATAGCCCATATATGGAGTTCCGCGTTACATAACTTACGGTAAATGGCCCGCCTGGCTGACCG
CCCAACGACCCCCGCCCATTGACGTCAATAATGACGTATGTTCCCATAGTAACGCCAATAGGGACTTTCC
ATTGACGTCAATGGGTGGAGTATTTACGGTAAACTGCCCACTTGGCAGTACATCAAGTGTATCATATGCC
AAGTACGCCCCCTATTGACGTCAATGACGGTAAATGGCCCGCCTGGCATTATGCCCAGTACATGACCTTA
TGGGACTTTCCTACTTGGCAGTACATCTACGTATTAGTCATCGCTATTACCATGGTGATGCGGTTTTGGC
AGTACATCAATGGGCGTGGATAGCGGTTTGACTCACGGGGATTTCCAAGTCTCCACCCCATTGACGTCAA
TGGGAGTTTGTTTTGGCACCAAAATCAACGGGACTTTCCAAAATGTCGTAACAACTCCGCCCCATTGACG
CAAATGGGCGGTAGGCGTGTACGGTGGGAGGTCTATATAAGCAGCGCGTTTTGCCTGTACTGGGTCTCTC
TGGTTAGACCAGATCTGAGCCTGGGAGCTCTCTGGCTAACTAGGGAACCCACTGCTTAAGCCTCAATAAA
GCTTGCCTTGAGTGCTTCAAGTAGTGTGTGCCCGTCTGTTGTGTGACTCTGGTAACTAGAGATCCCTCAG
ACCCTTTTAGTCAGTGTGGAAAATCTCTAGCAGTGGCGCCCGAACAGGGACTTGAAAGCGAAAGGGAAAC
CAGAGGAGCTCTCTCGACGCAGGACTCGGCTTGCTGAAGCGCGCACGGCAAGAGGCGAGGGGCGGCGACT
GGTGAGTACGCCAAAAATTTTGACTAGCGGAGGCTAGAAGGAGAGAGATGGGTGCGAGAGCGTCAGTATT
AAGCGGGGGAGAATTAGATCGCGATGGGAAAAAATTCGGTTAAGGCCAGGGGGAAAGAAAAAATATAAAT
TAAAACATATAGTATGGGCAAGCAGGGAGCTAGAACGATTCGCAGTTAATCCTGGCCTGTTAGAAACATC
AGAAGGCTGTAGACAAATACTGGGACAGCTACAACCATCCCTTCAGACAGGATCAGAAGAACTTAGATCA
TTATATAATACAGTAGCAACCCTCTATTGTGTGCATCAAAGGATAGAGATAAAAGACACCAAGGAAGCTT
TAGACAAGATAGAGGAAGAGCAAAACAAAAGTAAGACCACCGCACAGCAAGCGGCCGCTGATCTTCAGAC
CTGGAGGAGGAGATATGAGGGACAATTGGAGAAGTGAATTATATAAATATAAAGTAGTAAAAATTGAACC
ATTAGGAGTAGCACCCACCAAGGCAAAGAGAAGAGTGGTGCAGAGAGAAAAAAGAGCAGTGGGAATAGGA
GCTTTGTTCCTTGGGTTCTTGGGAGCAGCAGGAAGCACTATGGGCGCAGCGTCAATGACGCTGACGGTAC
AGGCCAGACAATTATTGTCTGGTATAGTGCAGCAGCAGAACAATTTGCTGAGGGCTATTGAGGCGCAACA
GCATCTGTTGCAACTCACAGTCTGGGGCATCAAGCAGCTCCAGGCAAGAATCCTGGCTGTGGAAAGATAC
CTAAAGGATCAACAGCTCCTGGGGATTTGGGGTTGCTCTGGAAAACTCATTTGCACCACTGCTGTGCCTT
GGAATGCTAGTTGGAGTAATAAATCTCTGGAACAGATTTGGAATCACACGACCTGGATGGAGTGGGACAG
AGAAATTAACAATTACACAAGCTTAATACACTCCTTAATTGAAGAATCGCAAAACCAGCAAGAAAAGAAT
GAACAAGAATTATTGGAATTAGATAAATGGGCAAGTTTGTGGAATTGGTTTAACATAACAAATTGGCTGT
GGTATATAAAATTATTCATAATGATAGTAGGAGGCTTGGTAGGTTTAAGAATAGTTTTTGCTGTACTTTC
TATAGTGAATAGAGTTAGGCAGGGATATTCACCATTATCGTTTCAGACCCACCTCCCAACCCCGAGGGGA
CCCGACAGGCCCGAAGGAATAGAAGAAGAAGGTGGAGAGAGAGACAGAGACAGATCCATTCGATTAGTGA
ACGGATCAACTTTTAAAAGAAAAGGGGGGATTGGGGGGTACAGTGCAGGGGAAAGAATAGTAGACATAAT
AGCAACAGACATACAAACTAAAGAATTACAAAAACAAATTACAAAATTCAAAATTTTATCGATAAGCTTG
GGAGTTCCGCGTTACATAACTTACGGTAAATGGCCCGCCTGGCTGACCGCCCAACGACCCCCGCCCATTG
ACGTCAATAATGACGTATGTTCCCATAGTAACGCCAATAGGGACTTTCCATTGACGTCAATGGGTGGAGT
ATTTACGGTAAACTGCCCACTTGGCAGTACATCAAGTGTATCATATGCCAAGTACGCCCCCTATTGACGT
CAATGACGGTAAATGGCCCGCCTGGCATTATGCCCAGTACATGACCTTATGGGACTTTCCTACTTGGCAG
TACATCTACGTATTAGTCATCGCTATTACCATGGTGATGCGGTTTTGGCAGTACATCAATGGGCGTGGAT
AGCGGTTTGACTCACGGGGATTTCCAAGTCTCCACCCCATTGACGTCAATGGGAGTTTGTTTTGGCACCA
AAATCAACGGGACTTTCCAAAATGTCGTAACAACTCCGCCCCATTGACGCAAATGGGCGGTAGGCGTGTA
CGGTGGGAGGTCTATATAAGCAGAGCTCGTTTAGTGAACCGTCAGATCGCCTGGAGACGCCATCCACGCT
GTTTTGACCTCCATAGAAGACACCGACTGAGCTCCTTAAGGTTAACTCTAGAGAATTCGGATCCGCCACC
ATGCCGAGGAACCAGGGCTTCTCGGATCCCGAGTACTCGGCAGAGTACTCAGCTGAATACTCGGTCAGCC
TGCCCTCTGACCCCGACCGCGGGGTCGGCCGGACCCATGAAATTTCTGTGCGGAACTCGGGGTCCTGCCT
GTGCCTGCCTCGCTTTATGCGGCTGACCTTCGTGCCTGAGTCCTTGGAGAACCTCTACCAGACCTACTTC
AAAAGGCAGCGCCATGAGACCCTGCTGGTGCTGGTGGTCTTTGCGGCCCTCTTTGACTGCTACGTGGTAG
TGATGTGCGCGGTGGTCTTCTCCAGCGACAAGCTGGCGCCCCTCATGGTGGCAGGCTTCGGTCTGGTGTT
GGACATCATCCTTTTCGTGCTCTGTAAAAAGGGGCTGCTCCCGGACCGAGTGAGCCGCAAAGTGGTACCC
TACCTGCTGTGGCTGCTCATCTCGGCCCAGATCTTCTCCTACCTGGGCCTGAACTTTTCACGGGCCCACG
CAGCCAGTGACACTGTGGGTTGGCAGGCTTTCTTTGTCTTCTCCTTCTTCATAACGCTGCCCCTCAGCCT
CAGCCCCATCGTGATCATCTCTGTGGTCTCCTGTGTTGTGCACACGCTTGTGTTGGGGGTCACTGTGGCC
CAGCAGCAGCAGGATGAGCTGGAAGGGATGCAGCTGCTGAGGGAGATCCTGGCCAACGTCTTCCTCTACC
TGTGTGCTATCATCGTGGGCATCATGTCCTACTACATGGCAGACCGCAAGCACCGCAAGGCCTTCCTGGA
GGCCCGCCAGTCACTGGAGGTGAAGATGAATCTGGAGGAGCAGAGCCAGCAGCAGGAAAACCTTATGCTT
TCCATCCTGCCCAAGCACGTGGCTGACGAGATGCTGAAGGACATGAAGAAGGACGAGAGCCAGAAGGACC
AGCAGCAGTTCAATACCATGTACATGTACCGGCACGAGAATGTCAGCATCCTGTTTGCAGATATTGTGGG
CTTTACCCAGCTGTCCTCTGCTTGCAGTGCCCAGGAGCTCGTGAAGTTACTCAACGAGCTCTTCGCCCGC
TTTGACAAGCTGGCAGCCAAATACCACCAGCTGAGGATCAAGATCCTAGGCGACTGTTACTACTGCATCT
GCGGCTTGCCTGACTACCGGGAGGACCATGCCGTGTGCTCCATCCTTATGGGGCTTGCCATGGTAGAGGC
CATCTCGTACGTGCGGGAGAAGACCAAGACTGGAGTGGACATGCGTGTGGGAGTGCACACAGGCACTGTC
CTAGGCGGTGTCCTGGGCCAGAAGCGCTGGCAGTATGATGTATGGTCTACTGATGTCACCGTGGCAAACA
AGATGGAGGCTGGTGGCATCCCAGGGCGCGTGCACATTTCCCAGAGCACCATGGACTGCCTGAAGGGGGA
GTTTGATGTGGAGCCTGGTGATGGGGGCAGTCGCTGCGACTACCTAGATGAGAAGGGCATCGAAACCTAC
CTCATCATTGCCTCCAAGCCAGAGGTGAAGAAAACAGCCCAAAATGGCCTCAACGGCTCGGCCGTGCCAA
ACGGAGCGCCGGCATCCTCCAAACCCAGCTCCCCTGCCCTCATCGAGACCAAGGAGCCCAATGGAAGTGC
CCATGCCAGCGGCTCCACATCAGAGGAGGCTGAAGAACAGGAGGCCCAGGCTGACAACCCCTCGTTCCCC
AACCCCCGCCGCAGGCTGCGCCTCCAGGACCTGGCGGACCGTGTGGTGGACGCCTCTGAGGATGAGCACG
AACTGAACCAGCTGCTTAATGAGGCCCTGCTGGAGCGGGAGTCCGCCCAGGTGGTAAAGAAGAGAAACAC
ATTCCTCCTGACCATGAGGTTCATGGACCCAGAGATGGAAACACGCTACTCGGTGGAGAAGGAGAAGCAG
AGCGGGGCTGCCTTCAGCTGCTCCTGTGTGGTCCTCTTCTGCACGGCCATGGTGGAGATACTCATTGACC
CCTGGCTGATGACAAACTATGTGACCTTTGTGGTTGGGGAGGTTCTGCTCCTGATCCTGACCATCTGCTC
GATGGCTGCCATCTTTCCCAGGTCATTTCCCAAGAAGCTTGTGGCCTTCTCATCTTGGATTGACCGGACC
CGCTGGGCAAGGAACACCTGGGCCATGTTAGCCATCTTCATTCTGGTTATGGCCAATGTTGTGGACATGC
TCAGCTGTCTCCAGTACTACATGGGACCTTACAACATGACAGCTGGGATGGAGCTGGACGGCGGCTGCAT
GGAGAACCCCAAGTACTACAACTACGTAGCTGTGCTGTCGCTCATCGCCACCATCATGCTGGTGCAGGTC
AGCCACATGGTGAAGCTGACGCTCATGCTGCTCGTCACAGGCGCCGTGACTGCCCTCAACCTGTACGCCT
GGTGTCCTGTCTTTGATGAATACGACCACAAGCGCTTTCAGGAAAAGGACTCTCCTATGGTGGCCTTAGA
GAAGATGCAGGTACTTGCCACCCCTGGGCTCAATGGCACTGACAGCAGGCTGCCCCTGGTGCCTTCCAAG
TACTCCATGACTGTGATGATGTTCGTCATGATGCTGAGCTTTTACTACTTCTCGCGCCACGTGGAAAAAC
TGGCCCGAACACTGTTCTTGTGGAAGATTGAGGTCCATGACCAGAAAGAACGTGTCTACGAGATGCGCCG
ATGGAACGAGGCCTTGGTCACCAACATGTTGCCTGAGCATGTTGCACGCCATTTTCTGGGGTCCAAGAAG
AGAGATGAGGAGCTGTACAGCCAGTCTTATGACGAGATTGGAGTCATGTTTGCCTCCTTGCCCAACTTTG
CTGACTTCTACACTGAGGAGAGCATCAACAACGGCGGCATCGAGTGTCTACGCTTCCTCAATGAGATCAT
CTCTGATTTTGACTCTCTCCTGGACAATCCCAAATTCCGGGTCATCACCAAGATCAAAACTATTGGCAGC
ACCTATATGGCAGCTTCAGGAGTCACACCAGATGTCAACACCAATGGCTTTACAAGCTCCAGCAAGGAGG
AGAAGTCAGACAAGGAGCGCTGGCAGCACCTGGCTGACCTGGCTGACTTTGCATTAGCCATGAAGGACAC
GCTCACAAACATCAACAACCAGTCATTCAACAACTTCATGTTGCGCATAGGCATGAACAAAGGAGGGGTT
CTGGCTGGCGTCATTGGAGCCCGGAAACCACACTATGACATCTGGGGCAATACGGTCAATGTGGCCAGCA
GGATGGAATCCACAGGAGTCATGGGCAACATCCAGGTGGTAGAAGAGACGCAGGTCATCCTTCGAGAGTA
CGGCTTCCGCTTTGTGAGGCGAGGTCCCATCTTTGTGAAAGGCAAAGGGGAGCTTCTGACCTTTTTCTTG
AAGGGGCGGGACAGGCCAGCTGCCTTCCCCAATGGCTCCTCTGTTACACTGCCCCACCAAGTGGTGGACA
ACCCCCTCGAGGACTACAAAGACCATGACGGTGATTATAAAGATCATGACATCGACTACAAGGATGACGA
TGACAAGTAGTGATCGAGCCATGGAAGCTTGATATCTAACTGACTGAACCGGTGGTACCGAGGAATTAAT
TCGCTGTCTGCGAGGGCCAGCTGTTGGGGTGAGTACTCCCTCTCAAAAGCGGGCATGACTTCTGCGCTAA
GATTGTCAGTTTCCAAAAACGAGGAGGATTTGATATTCACCTGGCCCGCGGTGATGCCTTTGAGGGTGGC
CGCGTCCATCTGGTCAGAAAAGACAATCTTTTTGTTGTCAAGCTTGAGGTGTGGCAGGCTTGAGATCTGG
CCATACACTTGAGTGACAATGACATCCACTTTGCCTTTCTCTCCACAGGTGTCCACTCCCAGGTCCAACT
GCAGGTCGAGCATGCATCTAGGGCGGCCAATTCCGCCGATCCTGGAAAAACATGGAGCAATCACAAGTAG
CAATACAGCAGCTACCAATGCTGATTGTGCCTGGCTAGAAGCACAAGAGGAGGAGGAGGTGGGTTTTCCA
GTCACACCTCAGACAATCAACCTCTGGATTACAAAATTTGTGAAAGATTGACTGGTATTCTTAACTATGT
TGCTCCTTTTACGCTATGTGGATACGCTGCTTTAATGCCTTTGTATCATGCTATTGCTTCCCGTATGGCT
TTCATTTTCTCCTCCTTGTATAAATCCTGGTTGCTGTCTCTTTATGAGGAGTTGTGGCCCGTTGTCAGGC
AACGTGGCGTGGTGTGCACTGTGTTTGCTGACGCAACCCCCACTGGTTGGGGCATTGCCACCACCTGTCA
GCTCCTTTCCGGGACTTTCGCTTTCCCCCTCCCTATTGCCACGGCGGAACTCATCGCCGCCTGCCTTGCC
CGCTGCTGGACAGGGGCTCGGCTGTTGGGCACTGACAATTCCGTGGTGTTGTCGGGGAAGCTGACGTCCT
TTCCATGGCTGCTCGCCTGTGTTGCCACCTGGATTCTGCGCGGGACGTCCTTCTGCTACGTCCCTTCGGC
CCTCAATCCAGCGGACCTTCCTTCCCGCGGCCTGCTGCCGGCTCTGCGGCCTCTTCCGCGTCTTCGCCTT
CGCCCTCAGACGAGTCGGATCTCCCTTTGGGCCGCCTCCCCGCCTGGAATTCGAGCTCGGTACCTTTAAG
ACCAATGACTTACAAGGCAGCTGTAGATCTTAGCCACTTTTTAAAAGAAAAGGGGGGACTGGAAGGGCTA
ATTCACTCCCAACGAAGACAAGATATCCTTGATCTGTGGATCTACCACACACAAGGCTACTTCCCTGATT
GGCAGAACTACACACCAGGGCCAGGGATCAGATATCCACTGACCTTTGGATGGTGCTACAAGCTAGTACC
AGTTGAGCAAGAGAAGGTAGAAGAAGCCAATGAAGGAGAGAACACCCGCTTGTTACACCCTGTGAGCCTG
CATGGGATGGATGACCCGGAGAGAGAAGTATTAGAGTGGAGGTTTGACAGCCGCCTAGCATTTCATCACA
TGGCCCGAGAGCTGCATCCGGACTGTACTGGGTCTCTCTGGTTAGACCAGATCTGAGCCTGGGAGCTCTC
TGGCTAACTAGGGAACCCACTGCTTAAGCCTCAATAAAGCTTGCCTTGAGTGCTTCAAGTAGTGTGTGCC
CGTCTGTTGTGTGACTCTGGTAACTAGAGATCCCTCAGACCCTTTTAGTCAGTGTGGAAAATCTCTAGCA
GGGCCGCTTTAAACCCGCTGATCAGCCTCGACTGTGCCTTCTAGTTGCCAGCCATCTGTTGTTTGCCCCT
CCCCCGTGCCTTCCTTGACCCTGGAAGGTGCCACTCCCACTGTCCTTTCCTAATAAAATGAGGAAATTGC
ATCGCATTGTCTGAGTAGGTGTCATTCTATTCTGGGGGGTGGGGTGGGGCAGGACAGCAAGGGGGAGGAT
TGGGAAGACAATAGCAGGCATGCTGGGGATGCGGTGGGCTCTATGGCTTCTGAGGCGGAAAGAACCAGCT
GGGGCTCTAGGGGGTATCCCC
[124 nt withheld, positions 8632-8755]
C
[91 nt withheld, positions 8757-8847]
A
[49 nt withheld, positions 8849-8897]
CCTTTGACGTTGGAGTCCACGTTCTTT
[37 nt withheld, positions 8925-8961]
ACCCTATCTCGGTCTATTCTTTTGATTTATAAGGGATTTTGCCGATTTCGGCCTATTGGTTAAAAAATGA
GCTGATTTAACAAAAATTTAACGCGAATTAATTCTGTGGAATGTGTGTCAGTTAGGGTGTGGAAAGTCCC
CAGGCTCCCCAGCAGGCAGAAGTATGCAAAGCATGCATCTCAATTAGTCAGCAACCAGGTGTGGAAAGTC
CCCAGGCTCCCCAGCAGGCAGAAGTATGCAAAGCATGCATCTCAATTAGTCAGCAACCATAGTCCCGCCC
CTAACTCCGCCCATCCCGCCCCTAACTCCGCCCAGTTCCGCCCATTCTCCGCCCCATGGCTGACTAATTT
TTTTTATTTATGCAGAGGCCGAGGCCGCCTCTGCCTCTGAGCTATTCCAGAAGTAGTGAGGAGGCTTTTT
TGGAGGCCTAGGCTTTTGCAAAAAGCTCCCGGGAGCTTGTATATCCATTTTCGGATCTGATCAGCACGTG
TTGACAATTAATCATCGGCATAGTATATCGGCATAGTATAATACGACAAGGTGAGGAACTAAACCATGGC
CAAGTTGACCAGTGCCGTTCCGGTGCTCACCGCGCGCGACGTCGCCGGAGCGGTCGAGTTCTGGACCGAC
CGGCTCGGGTTCTCCCGGGACTTCGTGGAGGACGACTTCGCCGGTGTGGTCCGGGACGACGTGACCCTGT
TCATCAGCGCGGTCCAGGACCAGGTGGTGCCGGACAACACCCTGGCCTGGGTGTGGGTGCGCGGCCTGGA
CGAGCTGTACGCCGAGTGGTCGGAGGTCGTGTCCACGAACTTCCGGGACGCCTCCGGGCCGGCCATGACC
GAGATCGGCGAGCAGCCGTGGGGGCGGGAGTTCGCCCTGCGCGACCCGGCCGGCAACTGCGTGCACTTCG
TGGCCGAGGAGCAGGACTGACACGTGCTACGAGATTTCGATTCCACCGCCGCCTTCTATGAAAGGTTGGG
CTTCGGAATCGTTTTCCGGGACGCCGGCTGGATGATCCTCCAGCGCGGGGATCTCATGCTGGAGTTCTTC
GCCCACCCCAACTTGTTTATTGCAGCTTATAATGGTTACAAATAAAGCAATAGCATCACAAATTTCACAA
ATAAAGCATTTTTTTCACTGCATTCTAGTTGTGGTTTGTCCAAACTCATCAATGTATCTTATCATGTCTG
TATACCGTCGACCTCTAGCTAGAGCTTGGCGTAATCATGGTCATAGCTGTTTCCTGTGTGAAATTGTTAT
CCGCTCACAATTCCACACAACATACGAGCCGGAAGCATAAAGTGTAAAGCCTGGGGTGCCTAATGAGTGA
GCTAACTCACATTAATTGCGTTGCGCTCACTGCCCGCTTTCCAGTCGGGAAACCTGTCGTGCCAGCTGCA
TTAATGAATCGGCCAACGCGCGGGGAGAGGCGGTTTGCGTATTGGGCGCTCTTCCGCTTCCTCGCTCACT
GACTCGCTGCGCTCGGTCGTTCGGCTGCGGCGAGCGGTATCAGCTCACTCAAAGGCGGTAATACGGTTAT
CCACAGAATCAGGGGATAACGCAGGAAAGAACATGTGAGCAAAAGGCCAGCAAAAGGCCAGGAACCGTAA
AAAGGCCGCGTTGCTGGCGTTTTTCCATAGGCTCCGCCCCCCTGACGAGCATCACAAAAATCGACGCTCA
AGTCAGAGGTGGCGAAACCCGACAGGACTATAAAGATACCAGGCGTTTCCCCCTGGAAGCTCCCTCGTGC
GCTCTCCTGTTCCGACCCTGCCGCTTACCGGATACCTGTCCGCCTTTCTCCCTTCGGGAAGCGTGGCGCT
TTCTCATAGCTCACGCTGTAGGTATCTCAGTTCGGTGTAGGTCGTTCGCTCCAAGCTGGGCTGTGTGCAC
GAACCCCCCGTTCAGCCCGACCGCTGCGCCTTATCCGGTAACTATCGTCTTGAGTCCAACCCGGTAAGAC
ACGACTTATCGCCACTGGCAGCAGCCACTGGTAACAGGATTAGCAGAGCGAGGTATGTAGGCGGTGCTAC
AGAGTTCTTGAAGTGGTGGCCTAACTACGGCTACACTAGAAGAACAGTATTTGGTATCTGCGCTCTGCTG
AAGCCAGTTACCTTCGGAAAAAGAGTTGGTAGCTCTTGATCCGGCAAACAAACCACCGCTGGTAGCGGTG
GTTTTTTTGTTTGCAAGCAGCAGATTACGCGCAGAAAAAAAGGATCTCAAGAAGATCCTTTGATCTTTTC
TACGGGGTCTGACGCTCAGTGGAACGAAAACTCACGTTAAGGGATTTTGGTCATGAGATTATCAAAAAGG
ATCTTCACCTAGATCCTTTTAAATTAAAAATGAAGTTTTAAATCAATCTAAAGTATATATGAGTAAACTT
GGTCTGACAGTTACCAATGCTTAATCAGTGAGGCACCTATCTCAGCGATCTGTCTATTTCGTTCATCCAT
AGTTGCCTGACTCCCCGTCGTGTAGATAACTACGATACGGGAGGGCTTACCATCTGGCCCCAGTGCTGCA
ATGATACCGCGAGACCCACGCTCACCGGCTCCAGATTTATCAGCAATAAACCAGCCAGCCGGAAGGGCCG
AGCGCAGAAGTGGTCCTGCAACTTTATCCGCCTCCATCCAGTCTATTAATTGTTGCCGGGAAGCTAGAGT
AAGTAGTTCGCCAGTTAATAGTTTGCGCAACGTTGTTGCCATTGCTACAGGCATCGTGGTGTCACGCTCG
TCGTTTGGTATGGCTTCATTCAGCTCCGGTTCCCAACGATCAAGGCGAGTTACATGATCCCCCATGTTGT
GCAAAAAAGCGGTTAGCTCCTTCGGTCCTCCGATCGTTGTCAGAAGTAAGTTGGCCGCAGTGTTATCACT
CATGGTTATGGCAGCACTGCATAATTCTCTTACTGTCATGCCATCCGTAAGATGCTTTTCTGTGACTGGT
GAGTACTCAACCAAGTCATTCTGAGAATAGTGTATGCGGCGACCGAGTTGCTCTTGCCCGGCGTCAATAC
GGGATAATACCGCGCCACATAGCAGAACTTTAAAAGTGCTCATCATTGGAAAACGTTCTTCGGGGCGAAA
ACTCTCAAGGATCTTACCGCTGTTGAGATCCAGTTCGATGTAACCCACTCGTGCACCCAACTGATCTTCA
GCATCTTTTACTTTCACCAGCGTTTCTGGGTGAGCAAAAACAGGAAGGCAAAATGCCGCAAAAAAGGGAA
TAAGGGCGACACGGAAATGTTGAATACTCATACTCTTCCTTTTTCAATATTATTGAAGCATTTATCAGGG
TTATTGTCTCATGAGCGGATACATATTTGAATGTATTTAGAAAAATAAACAAATAGGGGTTCCGCGCACA
TTTCCCCGAAAAGTGCCACCTGACGTC
